Addgene plasmid #128756: pU6-sgRNA EF1Alpha-puro-T2A-BFP.PAPD4-1
Purpose: Expresses PAPD4 gRNA for CRISPRi
Depositing lab: David Bartel. Depositing organization: Whitehead Institute for Biomedical Research. Publication: A Network of Noncoding Regulatory RNAs Acts in the Mammalian Brain. Kleaveland B, Shi CY, Stefano J, Bartel DP. Cell. 2018 Jul 12;174(2):350-362.e17. doi: 10.1016/j.cell.2018.05.022. Epub 2018 Jun 7. PubMed 29887379.
Backbone
  Vector backbone: pSICO derivative
  Total vector size (bp): 8877
  Vector type: Mammalian Expression, Lentiviral, CRISPR
  Selectable markers: Puromycin
Growth in bacteria
  Bacterial resistance: Ampicillin, 100 μg/mL
  Growth temperature: 30°C
  Growth strain: NEB Stable
  Copy number: Low Copy
Gene/Insert
  Gene/Insert name: PAPD4 sgRNA #1
  gRNA/shRNA sequence: GCGTGACCCCGGATGAGAAT
  Species: H. sapiens (human)
  Entrez Gene: TENT2 (a.k.a. APD4, GLD2, PAPD4, TUT2)
  Promoter: mU6
  Cloning method: Restriction Enzyme; 5′ cloning site BstXI (not destroyed); 3′ cloning site BlpI (not destroyed)
  Sequencing primers: 5′ mU6-F
Terms and licenses: Academic/Nonprofit Terms; Industry Terms: Not Available to Industry
How to cite: pU6-sgRNA EF1Alpha-puro-T2A-BFP.PAPD4-1 was a gift from David Bartel (Addgene plasmid # 128756 ; http://n2t.net/addgene:128756 ; RRID:Addgene_128756)
