[The description below was written by a language model from this plasmid's Addgene catalogue record and pLannotate feature annotations shown in this document.]
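Description:
pU6-sgRNA EF1Alpha-puro-T2A-BFP.PAPD4-1 is a lentiviral single-guide RNA expression plasmid built on a pSICO-derived backbone and designed for CRISPR interference in mammalian cells. It is propagated in E. coli through a ColE1/pUC-type origin with ampicillin selection (AmpR under its own bla promoter). The catalogue lists it as low copy even though the origin is annotated as a high-copy type. The viral portion has a CMV enhancer/promoter fused to a truncated HIV-1 5' LTR, which drives genomic RNA production in packaging cells. This is followed by the Ψ packaging signal with a gag fragment, the RRE for Rev-dependent nuclear export, and the cPPT/CTS. A WPRE to boost transcript expression and a second truncated LTR lie at the 3' end.

The payload consists of two units. A mouse U6 promoter, stated in the catalogue but not called in the feature tables, drives a guide targeting human PAPD4 (also known as TENT2 or GLD2). The guide was cloned between retained BstXI and BlpI sites, upstream of an S. pyogenes Cas9 guide scaffold that is annotated as a tracrRNA fragment. Downstream, an EF-1α promoter expresses puromycin N-acetyltransferase and TagBFP. According to the plasmid name they are joined by a T2A peptide, so transduced cells can be both drug-selected and tracked by blue fluorescence. Two loxP sites flank the region spanning the scaffold through TagBFP, which would in principle allow Cre-mediated excision.

The plasmid encodes no Cas9, so knockdown of PAPD4 requires cells that separately express a dCas9 repressor. The sequenced and depositor records differ by 11 nt in length but show the same annotated features.
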