Features (pLannotate 1.2.2; 23 found; start..end, strand, type, name):
     40..92      -  misc_feature   bom (fragment): basis of mobility region from pBR322
    247..626     +  enhancer       CMV enhancer: human cytomegalovirus immediate early enhancer
    627..826     +  promoter       CMV promoter: human cytomegalovirus (CMV) immediate early promoter
    844..1024    +  LTR            5' LTR (truncated): truncated 5' long terminal repeat (LTR) from HIV-1
   1071..1196    +  misc_feature   HIV-1 Ψ: packaging signal of human immunodeficiency virus type 1
   1180..1518    +  CDS            HIV-1 gag (fragment): gag protein from human immunodeficiency virus 1; gag
   1695..1928    +  misc_feature   RRE: The Rev response element (RRE) of HIV-1 allows for Rev-dependent mRNA export from the nucleus to the cytoplasm.
   2305..2405    +  CDS            Rev (fragment): human immunodeficiency virus 1 (HIV-1) Rev protein; rev; enhances nuclear export of unspliced and incompletely spliced viral mRNAs
   2455..2572    +  misc_feature   cPPT/CTS: central polypurine tract and central termination sequence of HIV-1
   2825..2858    +  protein_bind   loxP: Cre-mediated recombination occurs in the 8-bp core sequence (GCATACAT). Cre recombinase
   2983..3050    +  misc_RNA       tracrRNA (fragment): trans-activating CRISPR RNA for the Streptococcus pyogenes CRISPR/Cas9 system
   3115..4286    +  promoter       EF-1α promoter: strong constitutive promoter for human elongation factor EF-1α
   4298..4894    +  CDS            PuroR: puromycin N-acetyltransferase; pac from Streptomyces alboniger; confers resistance to puromycin
   4970..5668    +  CDS            TagBFP: monomeric blue fluorescent protein mammalian codon-optimized
   5688..5721    +  protein_bind   loxP: Cre-mediated recombination occurs in the 8-bp core sequence (GCATACAT). Cre recombinase
   5754..5777    +  misc_feature   MCS (fragment): pBluescript multiple cloning site
   5777..6365    +  misc_feature   WPRE: woodchuck hepatitis virus posttranscriptional regulatory element
   6366..6385    +  misc_feature   MCS (fragment): pBluescript multiple cloning site
   6387..6887    +  CDS            nef (fragment): NEF_HV1LA - Experimental evidence at protein level: Swiss-Prot protein existence level 1. Extracellular Nef protein targets CD4(+) T-lymphocytes for apoptosis by interacting with CXCR4 surface receptors. From Human immunodeficiency virus type 1 group M subtype B (isolate Lai) (HIV-1).
   6894..7074    +  LTR            5' LTR (truncated): truncated 5' long terminal repeat (LTR) from HIV-1
   7136..7724    -  rep_origin     ori: high-copy-number ColE1/pMB1/pBR322/pUC origin of replication
   7895..8755    -  CDS            AmpR: β-lactamase; bla; confers resistance to ampicillin, carbenicillin, and related antibiotics
   8756..8860    -  promoter       AmpR promoter: bla
>Addgene plasmid #128756 | pU6-sgRNA EF1Alpha-puro-T2A-BFP.PAPD4-1 | depositor full sequence | sequence record 246903 | pU6-sgRNA EF1Alpha-puro-T2A-BFP.PAPD4-1 sequence 8888 bps
GCTTAAGCGGTCGACGGATCGGGAGATCTCCCGATCCCCTATGGTGCACTCTCAGTACAATCTGCTCTGA
TGCCGCATAGTTAAGCCAGTATCTGCTCCCTGCTTGTGTGTTGGAGGTCGCTGAGTAGTGCGCGAGCAAA
ATTTAAGCTACAACAAGGCAAGGCTTGACCGACAATTGCATGAAGAATCTGCTTAGGGTTAGGCGTTTTG
CGCTGCTTCGCGATGTACGGGCCAGATATACGCGTTGACATTGATTATTGACTAGTTATTAATAGTAATC
AATTACGGGGTCATTAGTTCATAGCCCATATATGGAGTTCCGCGTTACATAACTTACGGTAAATGGCCCG
CCTGGCTGACCGCCCAACGACCCCCGCCCATTGACGTCAATAATGACGTATGTTCCCATAGTAACGCCAA
TAGGGACTTTCCATTGACGTCAATGGGTGGAGTATTTACGGTAAACTGCCCACTTGGCAGTACATCAAGT
GTATCATATGCCAAGTACGCCCCCTATTGACGTCAATGACGGTAAATGGCCCGCCTGGCATTATGCCCAG
TACATGACCTTATGGGACTTTCCTACTTGGCAGTACATCTACGTATTAGTCATCGCTATTACCATGGTGA
TGCGGTTTTGGCAGTACATCAATGGGCGTGGATAGCGGTTTGACTCACGGGGATTTCCAAGTCTCCACCC
CATTGACGTCAATGGGAGTTTGTTTTGGCACCAAAATCAACGGGACTTTCCAAAATGTCGTAACAACTCC
GCCCCATTGACGCAAATGGGCGGTAGGCGTGTACGGTGGGAGGTCTATATAAGCAGCGCGTTTTGCCTGT
ACTGGGTCTCTCTGGTTAGACCAGATCTGAGCCTGGGAGCTCTCTGGCTAACTAGGGAACCCACTGCTTA
AGCCTCAATAAAGCTTGCCTTGAGTGCTTCAAGTAGTGTGTGCCCGTCTGTTGTGTGACTCTGGTAACTA
GAGATCCCTCAGACCCTTTTAGTCAGTGTGGAAAATCTCTAGCAGTGGCGCCCGAACAGGGACTTGAAAG
CGAAAGGGAAACCAGAGGAGCTCTCTCGACGCAGGACTCGGCTTGCTGAAGCGCGCACGGCAAGAGGCGA
GGGGCGGCGACTGGTGAGTACGCCAAAAATTTTGACTAGCGGAGGCTAGAAGGAGAGAGATGGGTGCGAG
AGCGTCAGTATTAAGCGGGGGAGAATTAGATCGCGATGGGAAAAAATTCGGTTAAGGCCAGGGGGAAAGA
AAAAATATAAATTAAAACATATAGTATGGGCAAGCAGGGAGCTAGAACGATTCGCAGTTAATCCTGGCCT
GTTAGAAACATCAGAAGGCTGTAGACAAATACTGGGACAGCTACAACCATCCCTTCAGACAGGATCAGAA
GAACTTAGATCATTATATAATACAGTAGCAACCCTCTATTGTGTGCATCAAAGGATAGAGATAAAAGACA
CCAAGGAAGCTTTAGACAAGATAGAGGAAGAGCAAAACAAAAGTAAGACCACCGCACAGCAAGCGGCCGG
CCGCGCTGATCTTCAGACCTGGAGGAGGAGATATGAGGGACAATTGGAGAAGTGAATTATATAAATATAA
AGTAGTAAAAATTGAACCATTAGGAGTAGCACCCACCAAGGCAAAGAGAAGAGTGGTGCAGAGAGAAAAA
AGAGCAGTGGGAATAGGAGCTTTGTTCCTTGGGTTCTTGGGAGCAGCAGGAAGCACTATGGGCGCAGCGT
CAATGACGCTGACGGTACAGGCCAGACAATTATTGTCTGGTATAGTGCAGCAGCAGAACAATTTGCTGAG
GGCTATTGAGGCGCAACAGCATCTGTTGCAACTCACAGTCTGGGGCATCAAGCAGCTCCAGGCAAGAATC
CTGGCTGTGGAAAGATACCTAAAGGATCAACAGCTCCTGGGGATTTGGGGTTGCTCTGGAAAACTCATTT
GCACCACTGCTGTGCCTTGGAATGCTAGTTGGAGTAATAAATCTCTGGAACAGATTTGGAATCACACGAC
CTGGATGGAGTGGGACAGAGAAATTAACAATTACACAAGCTTAATACACTCCTTAATTGAAGAATCGCAA
AACCAGCAAGAAAAGAATGAACAAGAATTATTGGAATTAGATAAATGGGCAAGTTTGTGGAATTGGTTTA
ACATAACAAATTGGCTGTGGTATATAAAATTATTCATAATGATAGTAGGAGGCTTGGTAGGTTTAAGAAT
AGTTTTTGCTGTACTTTCTATAGTGAATAGAGTTAGGCAGGGATATTCACCATTATCGTTTCAGACCCAC
CTCCCAACCCCGAGGGGACCCGACAGGCCCGAAGGAATAGAAGAAGAAGGTGGAGAGAGAGACAGAGACA
GATCCATTCGATTAGTGAACGGATCGGCACTGCGTGCGCCAATTCTGCAGACAAATGGCAGTATTCATCC
ACAATTTTAAAAGAAAAGGGGGGATTGGGGGGTACAGTGCAGGGGAAAGAATAGTAGACATAATAGCAAC
AGACATACAAACTAAAGAATTACAAAAACAAATTACAAAAATTCAAAATTTTCGGGTTTATTACAGGGAC
AGCAGAGATCCAGTTTGGTTAGTACCGGGCCCGCTCTAGAGATCCGACGCGCCATCTCTAGGCCCGCGCC
GGCCCCCTCGCACGGACTTGTGGGAGAAGCTCGGCTACTCCCCTGCCCCGGTTAATTTGCATATAATATT
TCCTAGTAACTATAGAGGCTTAATGTGCGATAAAAGACAGATAATCTGTTCTTTTTAATACTAGCTACAT
TTTACATGATAGGCTTGGATTTCTATAACTTCGTATAGCATACATTATACGAAGTTATAAACAGCACAAA
AGGAAACTCACCCTAACTGTAAAGTAATTGTGTGTTTTGAGACTATAAGTATCCCTTGGAGAACCACCTT
GTTGGCGTGACCCCGGATGAGAATGTTTAAGAGCTAAGCTGGAAACAGCATAGCAAGTTTAAATAAGGCT
AGTCCGTTATCAACTTGAAAAAGTGGCACCGAGTCGGTGCTTTTTTTCTCGAGTACTAGGATCCATTAGG
CGGCCGCGTGGATAACCGTATTACCGCCATGCATGTGCCCGTCAGTGGGCAGAGCGCACATCGCCCACAG
TCCCCGAGAAGTTGGGGGGAGGGGTCGGCAATTGAACCGGTGCCTAGAGAAGGTGGCGCGGGGTAAACTG
GGAAAGTGATGTCGTGTACTGGCTCCGCCTTTTTCCCGAGGGTGGGGGAGAACCGTATATAAGTGCAGTA
GTCGCCGTGAACGTTCTTTTTCGCAACGGGTTTGCCGCCAGAACACAGGTAAGTGCCGTGTGTGGTTCCC
GCGGGCCTGGCCTCTTTACGGGTTATGGCCCTTGCGTGCCTTGAATTACTTCCACCTGGCTGCAGTACGT
GATTCTTGATCCCGAGCTTCGGGTTGGAAGTGGGTGGGAGAGTTCGAGGCCTTGCGCTTAAGGAGCCCCT
TCGCCTCGTGCTTGAGTTGAGGCCTGGCCTGGGCGCTGGGGCCGCCGCGTGCGAATCTGGTGGCACCTTC
GCGCCTGTCTCGCTGCTTTCGATAAGTCTCTAGCCATTTAAAATTTTTGATGACCTGCTGCGACGCTTTT
TTTCTGGCAAGATAGTCTTGTAAATGCGGGCCAAGATCTGCACACTGGTATTTCGGTTTTTGGGGCCGCG
GGCGGCGACGGGGCCCGTGCGTCCCAGCGCACATGTTCGGCGAGGCGGGGCCTGCGAGCGCGGCCACCGA
GAATCGGACGGGGGTAGTCTCAAGCTGGCCGGCCTGCTCTGGTGCCTGGCCTCGCGCCGCCGTGTATCGC
CCCGCCCTGGGCGGCAAGGCTGGCCCGGTCGGCACCAGTTGCGTGAGCGGAAAGATGGCCGCTTCCCGGC
CCTGCTGCAGGGAGCTCAAAATGGAGGACGCGGCGCTCGGGAGAGCGGGCGGGTGAGTCACCCACACAAA
GGAAAAGGGCCTTTCCGTCCTCAGCCGTCGCTTCATGTGACTCCACGGAGTACCGGGCGCCGTCCAGGCA
CCTCGATTAGTTCTCGCGCTTTTGGAGTACGTCGTCTTTAGGTTGGGGGGAGGGGTTTTATGCGATGGAG
TTTCCCCACACTGAGTGGGTGGAGACTGAAGTTAGGCCAGCTTGGCACTTGATGTAATTCTCCTTGGAAT
TTGCCCTTTTTGAGTTTGGATCTTGGTTCATTCTCAAGCCTCAGACAGTGGTTCAAAGTTTTTTTCTTCC
ATTTCAGGTGTCGTGAGCTAGCCCACCATGACCGAGTACAAGCCCACGGTGCGCCTCGCCACCCGCGACG
ACGTCCCCCGGGCCGTACGCACCCTCGCCGCCGCGTTCGCCGACTACCCCGCCACGCGCCACACCGTCGA
CCCGGACCGCCACATCGAGCGGGTCACCGAGCTGCAAGAACTCTTCCTCACGCGCGTCGGGCTCGACATC
GGCAAGGTGTGGGTCGCGGACGACGGCGCCGCGGTGGCGGTCTGGACCACGCCGGAGAGCGTCGAAGCGG
GGGCGGTGTTCGCCGAGATCGGCCCGCGCATGGCCGAGTTGAGCGGTTCCCGGCTGGCCGCGCAGCAACA
GATGGAAGGCCTCCTGGCGCCGCACCGGCCCAAGGAGCCCGCGTGGTTCCTGGCCACCGTCGGCGTCTCG
CCCGACCACCAGGGCAAGGGTCTGGGCAGCGCCGTCGTGCTCCCCGGAGTGGAGGCGGCCGAGCGCGCCG
GGGTGCCCGCCTTCCTGGAGACCTCCGCGCCCCGCAACCTCCCCTTCTACGAGCGGCTCGGCTTCACCGT
CACCGCCGACGTCGAGGTGCCCGAAGGACCGCGCACCTGGTGCATGACCCGCAAGCCCGGTGCCGGATCG
GGAGAGGGCAGAGGAAGTCTGCTAACATGCGGTGACGTCGAGGAGAATCCTGGCCCACCGGTCGCCACCA
GCGAGCTGATTAAGGAGAACATGCACATGAAGCTGTACATGGAGGGCACCGTGGACAACCATCACTTCAA
GTGCACATCCGAGGGCGAAGGCAAGCCCTACGAGGGCACCCAGACCATGAGAATCAAGGTGGTCGAGGGC
GGCCCTCTCCCCTTCGCCTTCGACATCCTGGCTACTAGCTTCCTCTACGGCAGCAAGACCTTCATCAACC
ACACCCAGGGCATCCCCGACTTCTTCAAGCAGTCCTTCCCTGAGGGCTTCACATGGGAGAGAGTCACCAC
ATACGAAGACGGGGGCGTGCTGACCGCTACCCAGGACACCAGCCTCCAGGACGGCTGCCTCATCTACAAC
GTCAAGATCAGAGGGGTGAACTTCACATCCAACGGCCCTGTGATGCAGAAGAAAACACTCGGCTGGGAGG
CCTTCACCGAGACGCTGTACCCCGCTGACGGCGGCCTGGAAGGCAGAAACGACATGGCCCTGAAGCTCGT
GGGCGGGAGCCATCTGATCGCAAACATCAAGACCACATATAGATCCAAGAAACCCGCTAAGAACCTCAAG
ATGCCTGGCGTCTACTATGTGGACTACAGACTGGAAAGAATCAAGGAGGCCAACAACGAGACCTACGTCG
AGCAGCACGAGGTGGCAGTGGCCAGATACTGCGACCTCCCTAGCAAACTGGGGCACAAGCTTAATTAAGA
ATTCGTCGAGGGACCTAATAACTTCGTATAGCATACATTATACGAAGTTATACATGTTTAAGGGTTCCGG
TTCCACTAGGTACAATTCGATATCAAGCTTATCGATAATCAACCTCTGGATTACAAAATTTGTGAAAGAT
TGACTGGTATTCTTAACTATGTTGCTCCTTTTACGCTATGTGGATACGCTGCTTTAATGCCTTTGTATCA
TGCTATTGCTTCCCGTATGGCTTTCATTTTCTCCTCCTTGTATAAATCCTGGTTGCTGTCTCTTTATGAG
GAGTTGTGGCCCGTTGTCAGGCAACGTGGCGTGGTGTGCACTGTGTTTGCTGACGCAACCCCCACTGGTT
GGGGCATTGCCACCACCTGTCAGCTCCTTTCCGGGACTTTCGCTTTCCCCCTCCCTATTGCCACGGCGGA
ACTCATCGCCGCCTGCCTTGCCCGCTGCTGGACAGGGGCTCGGCTGTTGGGCACTGACAATTCCGTGGTG
TTGTCGGGGAAATCATCGTCCTTTCCTTGGCTGCTCGCCTGTGTTGCCACCTGGATTCTGCGCGGGACGT
CCTTCTGCTACGTCCCTTCGGCCCTCAATCCAGCGGACCTTCCTTCCCGCGGCCTGCTGCCGGCTCTGCG
GCCTCTTCCGCGTCTTCGCCTTCGCCCTCAGACGAGTCGGATCTCCCTTTGGGCCGCCTCCCCGCATCGA
TACCGTCGACCTCGATCGAGACCTAGAAAAACATGGAGCAATCACAAGTAGCAATACAGCAGCTACCAAT
GCTGATTGTGCCTGGCTAGAAGCACAAGAGGAGGAGGAGGTGGGTTTTCCAGTCACACCTCAGGTACCTT
TAAGACCAATGACTTACAAGGCAGCTGTAGATCTTAGCCACTTTTTAAAAGAAAAGGGGGGACTGGAAGG
GCTAATTCACTCCCAACGAAGACAAGATATCCTTGATCTGTGGATCTACCACACACAAGGCTACTTCCCT
GATTGGCAGAACTACACACCAGGGCCAGGGATCAGATATCCACTGACCTTTGGATGGTGCTACAAGCTAG
TACCAGTTGAGCAAGAGAAGGTAGAAGAAGCCAATGAAGGAGAGAACACCCGCTTGTTACACCCTGTGAG
CCTGCATGGGATGGATGACCCGGAGAGAGAAGTATTAGAGTGGAGGTTTGACAGCCGCCTAGCATTTCAT
CACATGGCCCGAGAGCTGCATCCGGACTGTACTGGGTCTCTCTGGTTAGACCAGATCTGAGCCTGGGAGC
TCTCTGGCTAACTAGGGAACCCACTGCTTAAGCCTCAATAAAGCTTGCCTTGAGTGCTTCAAGTAGTGTG
TGCCCGTCTGTTGTGTGACTCTGGTAACTAGAGATCCCTCAGACCCTTTTAGTCAGTGTGGAAAATCTCT
AGCAGCATGTGAGCAAAAGGCCAGCAAAAGGCCAGGAACCGTAAAAAGGCCGCGTTGCTGGCGTTTTTCC
ATAGGCTCCGCCCCCCTGACGAGCATCACAAAAATCGACGCTCAAGTCAGAGGTGGCGAAACCCGACAGG
ACTATAAAGATACCAGGCGTTTCCCCCTGGAAGCTCCCTCGTGCGCTCTCCTGTTCCGACCCTGCCGCTT
ACCGGATACCTGTCCGCCTTTCTCCCTTCGGGAAGCGTGGCGCTTTCTCATAGCTCACGCTGTAGGTATC
TCAGTTCGGTGTAGGTCGTTCGCTCCAAGCTGGGCTGTGTGCACGAACCCCCCGTTCAGCCCGACCGCTG
CGCCTTATCCGGTAACTATCGTCTTGAGTCCAACCCGGTAAGACACGACTTATCGCCACTGGCAGCAGCC
ACTGGTAACAGGATTAGCAGAGCGAGGTATGTAGGCGGTGCTACAGAGTTCTTGAAGTGGTGGCCTAACT
ACGGCTACACTAGAAGAACAGTATTTGGTATCTGCGCTCTGCTGAAGCCAGTTACCTTCGGAAAAAGAGT
TGGTAGCTCTTGATCCGGCAAACAAACCACCGCTGGTAGCGGTGGTTTTTTTGTTTGCAAGCAGCAGATT
ACGCGCAGAAAAAAAGGATCTCAAGAAGATCCTTTGATCTTTTCTACGGGGTCTGACGCTCAGTGGAACG
AAAACTCACGTTAAGGGATTTTGGTCATGAGATTATCAAAAAGGATCTTCACCTAGATCCTTTTAAATTA
AAAATGAAGTTTTAAATCAATCTAAAGTATATATGAGTAAACTTGGTCTGACAGTTACCAATGCTTAATC
AGTGAGGCACCTATCTCAGCGATCTGTCTATTTCGTTCATCCATAGTTGCCTGACTCCCCGTCGTGTAGA
TAACTACGATACGGGAGGGCTTACCATCTGGCCCCAGTGCTGCAATGATACCGCGAGACCCACGCTCACC
GGCTCCAGATTTATCAGCAATAAACCAGCCAGCCGGAAGGGCCGAGCGCAGAAGTGGTCCTGCAACTTTA
TCCGCCTCCATCCAGTCTATTAATTGTTGCCGGGAAGCTAGAGTAAGTAGTTCGCCAGTTAATAGTTTGC
GCAACGTTGTTGCCATTGCTACAGGCATCGTGGTGTCACGCTCGTCGTTTGGTATGGCTTCATTCAGCTC
CGGTTCCCAACGATCAAGGCGAGTTACATGATCCCCCATGTTGTGCAAAAAAGCGGTTAGCTCCTTCGGT
CCTCCGATCGTTGTCAGAAGTAAGTTGGCCGCAGTGTTATCACTCATGGTTATGGCAGCACTGCATAATT
CTCTTACTGTCATGCCATCCGTAAGATGCTTTTCTGTGACTGGTGAGTACTCAACCAAGTCATTCTGAGA
ATAGTGTATGCGGCGACCGAGTTGCTCTTGCCCGGCGTCAATACGGGATAATACCGCGCCACATAGCAGA
ACTTTAAAAGTGCTCATCATTGGAAAACGTTCTTCGGGGCGAAAACTCTCAAGGATCTTACCGCTGTTGA
GATCCAGTTCGATGTAACCCACTCGTGCACCCAACTGATCTTCAGCATCTTTTACTTTCACCAGCGTTTC
TGGGTGAGCAAAAACAGGAAGGCAAAATGCCGCAAAAAAGGGAATAAGGGCGACACGGAAATGTTGAATA
CTCATACTCTTCCTTTTTCAATATTATTGAAGCATTTATCAGGGTTATTGTCTCATGAGCGGATACATAT
TTGAATGTATTTAGAAAAATAAACAAATAGGGGTTCCGCGCACATTTCCCCGAAAAGTGCCACCTGAC
