Features (pLannotate 1.2.2; 23 found; start..end, strand, type, name):
     80..279     +  promoter       CMV promoter: human cytomegalovirus (CMV) immediate early promoter
    297..477     +  LTR            5' LTR (truncated): truncated 5' long terminal repeat (LTR) from HIV-1
    524..649     +  misc_feature   HIV-1 Ψ: packaging signal of human immunodeficiency virus type 1
    633..971     +  CDS            HIV-1 gag (fragment): gag protein from human immunodeficiency virus 1; gag
   1146..1379    +  misc_feature   RRE: The Rev response element (RRE) of HIV-1 allows for Rev-dependent mRNA export from the nucleus to the cytoplasm.
   1756..1856    +  CDS            Rev (fragment): human immunodeficiency virus 1 (HIV-1) Rev protein; rev; enhances nuclear export of unspliced and incompletely spliced viral mRNAs
   1906..2023    +  misc_feature   cPPT/CTS: central polypurine tract and central termination sequence of HIV-1
   2276..2309    +  protein_bind   loxP: Cre-mediated recombination occurs in the 8-bp core sequence (GCATACAT). Cre recombinase
   2434..2501    +  misc_RNA       tracrRNA (fragment): trans-activating CRISPR RNA for the Streptococcus pyogenes CRISPR/Cas9 system
   2566..3737    +  promoter       EF-1α promoter: strong constitutive promoter for human elongation factor EF-1α
   3749..4345    +  CDS            PuroR: puromycin N-acetyltransferase; pac from Streptomyces alboniger; confers resistance to puromycin
   4421..5119    +  CDS            TagBFP: monomeric blue fluorescent protein mammalian codon-optimized
   5139..5172    +  protein_bind   loxP: Cre-mediated recombination occurs in the 8-bp core sequence (GCATACAT). Cre recombinase
   5205..5228    +  misc_feature   MCS (fragment): pBluescript multiple cloning site
   5228..5816    +  misc_feature   WPRE: woodchuck hepatitis virus posttranscriptional regulatory element
   5817..5836    +  misc_feature   MCS (fragment): pBluescript multiple cloning site
   5838..6338    +  CDS            nef (fragment): NEF_HV1LA - Experimental evidence at protein level: Swiss-Prot protein existence level 1. Extracellular Nef protein targets CD4(+) T-lymphocytes for apoptosis by interacting with CXCR4 surface receptors. From Human immunodeficiency virus type 1 group M subtype B (isolate Lai) (HIV-1).
   6345..6525    +  LTR            5' LTR (truncated): truncated 5' long terminal repeat (LTR) from HIV-1
   6587..7175    -  rep_origin     ori: high-copy-number ColE1/pMB1/pBR322/pUC origin of replication
   7346..8206    -  CDS            AmpR: β-lactamase; bla; confers resistance to ampicillin, carbenicillin, and related antibiotics
   8207..8311    -  promoter       AmpR promoter: bla
   8370..8422    -  misc_feature   bom (fragment): basis of mobility region from pBR322
   8577..79      +  enhancer       CMV enhancer (across the origin): human cytomegalovirus immediate early enhancer
>Addgene plasmid #128756 | pU6-sgRNA EF1Alpha-puro-T2A-BFP.PAPD4-1 | addgene full sequence | sequence record 254167 | Addgene NGS Result
GCATTATGCCCAGTACATGACCTTATGGGACTTTCCTACTTGGCAGTACATCTACGTATTAGTCATCGCT
ATTACCATGGTGATGCGGTTTTGGCAGTACATCAATGGGCGTGGATAGCGGTTTGACTCACGGGGATTTC
CAAGTCTCCACCCCATTGACGTCAATGGGAGTTTGTTTTGGCACCAAAATCAACGGGACTTTCCAAAATG
TCGTAACAACTCCGCCCCATTGACGCAAATGGGCGGTAGGCGTGTACGGTGGGAGGTCTATATAAGCAGC
GCGTTTTGCCTGTACTGGGTCTCTCTGGTTAGACCAGATCTGAGCCTGGGAGCTCTCTGGCTAACTAGGG
AACCCACTGCTTAAGCCTCAATAAAGCTTGCCTTGAGTGCTTCAAGTAGTGTGTGCCCGTCTGTTGTGTG
ACTCTGGTAACTAGAGATCCCTCAGACCCTTTTAGTCAGTGTGGAAAATCTCTAGCAGTGGCGCCCGAAC
AGGGACTTGAAAGCGAAAGGGAAACCAGAGGAGCTCTCTCGACGCAGGACTCGGCTTGCTGAAGCGCGCA
CGGCAAGAGGCGAGGGGCGGCGACTGGTGAGTACGCCAAAAATTTTGACTAGCGGAGGCTAGAAGGAGAG
AGATGGGTGCGAGAGCGTCAGTATTAAGCGGGGGAGAATTAGATCGCGATGGGAAAAAATTCGGTTAAGG
CCAGGGGGAAAGAAAAAATATAAATTAAAACATATAGTATGGGCAAGCAGGGAGCTAGAACGATTCGCAG
TTAATCCTGGCCTGTTAGAAACATCAGAAGGCTGTAGACAAATACTGGGACAGCTACAACCATCCCTTCA
GACAGGATCAGAAGAACTTAGATCATTATATAATACAGTAGCAACCCTCTATTGTGTGCATCAAAGGATA
GAGATAAAAGACACCAAGGAAGCTTTAGACAAGATAGAGGAAGAGCAAAACAAAAGTAAGACCACCGCAC
AGCAAGCGGCCGGCCGCTGATCTTCAGACCTGGAGGAGGAGATATGAGGGACAATTGGAGAAGTGAATTA
TATAAATATAAAGTAGTAAAAATTGAACCATTAGGAGTAGCACCCACCAAGGCAAAGAGAAGAGTGGTGC
AGAGAGAAAAAAGAGCAGTGGGAATAGGAGCTTTGTTCCTTGGGTTCTTGGGAGCAGCAGGAAGCACTAT
GGGCGCAGCGTCAATGACGCTGACGGTACAGGCCAGACAATTATTGTCTGGTATAGTGCAGCAGCAGAAC
AATTTGCTGAGGGCTATTGAGGCGCAACAGCATCTGTTGCAACTCACAGTCTGGGGCATCAAGCAGCTCC
AGGCAAGAATCCTGGCTGTGGAAAGATACCTAAAGGATCAACAGCTCCTGGGGATTTGGGGTTGCTCTGG
AAAACTCATTTGCACCACTGCTGTGCCTTGGAATGCTAGTTGGAGTAATAAATCTCTGGAACAGATTTGG
AATCACACGACCTGGATGGAGTGGGACAGAGAAATTAACAATTACACAAGCTTAATACACTCCTTAATTG
AAGAATCGCAAAACCAGCAAGAAAAGAATGAACAAGAATTATTGGAATTAGATAAATGGGCAAGTTTGTG
GAATTGGTTTAACATAACAAATTGGCTGTGGTATATAAAATTATTCATAATGATAGTAGGAGGCTTGGTA
GGTTTAAGAATAGTTTTTGCTGTACTTTCTATAGTGAATAGAGTTAGGCAGGGATATTCACCATTATCGT
TTCAGACCCACCTCCCAACCCCGAGGGGACCCGACAGGCCCGAAGGAATAGAAGAAGAAGGTGGAGAGAG
AGACAGAGACAGATCCATTCGATTAGTGAACGGATCGGCACTGCGTGCGCCAATTCTGCAGACAAATGGC
AGTATTCATCCACAATTTTAAAAGAAAAGGGGGGATTGGGGGGTACAGTGCAGGGGAAAGAATAGTAGAC
ATAATAGCAACAGACATACAAACTAAAGAATTACAAAAACAAATTACAAAAATTCAAAATTTTCGGGTTT
ATTACAGGGACAGCAGAGATCCAGTTTGGTTAGTACCGGGCCCGCTCTAGAGATCCGACGCGCCATCTCT
AGGCCCGCGCCGGCCCCCTCGCACGGACTTGTGGGAGAAGCTCGGCTACTCCCCTGCCCCGGTTAATTTG
CATATAATATTTCCTAGTAACTATAGAGGCTTAATGTGCGATAAAAGACAGATAATCTGTTCTTTTTAAT
ACTAGCTACATTTTACATGATAGGCTTGGATTTCTATAACTTCGTATAGCATACATTATACGAAGTTATA
AACAGCACAAAAGGAAACTCACCCTAACTGTAAAGTAATTGTGTGTTTTGAGACTATAAGTATCCCTTGG
AGAACCACCTTGTTGGCGTGACCCCGGATGAGAATGTTTAAGAGCTAAGCTGGAAACAGCATAGCAAGTT
TAAATAAGGCTAGTCCGTTATCAACTTGAAAAAGTGGCACCGAGTCGGTGCTTTTTTTCTCGAGTACTAG
GATCCATTAGGCGGCCGCGTGGATAACCGTATTACCGCCATGCATGTGCCCGTCAGTGGGCAGAGCGCAC
ATCGCCCACAGTCCCCGAGAAGTTGGGGGGAGGGGTCGGCAATTGAACCGGTGCCTAGAGAAGGTGGCGC
GGGGTAAACTGGGAAAGTGATGTCGTGTACTGGCTCCGCCTTTTTCCCGAGGGTGGGGGAGAACCGTATA
TAAGTGCAGTAGTCGCCGTGAACGTTCTTTTTCGCAACGGGTTTGCCGCCAGAACACAGGTAAGTGCCGT
GTGTGGTTCCCGCGGGCCTGGCCTCTTTACGGGTTATGGCCCTTGCGTGCCTTGAATTACTTCCACCTGG
CTGCAGTACGTGATTCTTGATCCCGAGCTTCGGGTTGGAAGTGGGTGGGAGAGTTCGAGGCCTTGCGCTT
AAGGAGCCCCTTCGCCTCGTGCTTGAGTTGAGGCCTGGCCTGGGCGCTGGGGCCGCCGCGTGCGAATCTG
GTGGCACCTTCGCGCCTGTCTCGCTGCTTTCGATAAGTCTCTAGCCATTTAAAATTTTTGATGACCTGCT
GCGACGCTTTTTTTCTGGCAAGATAGTCTTGTAAATGCGGGCCAAGATCTGCACACTGGTATTTCGGTTT
TTGGGGCCGCGGGCGGCGACGGGGCCCGTGCGTCCCAGCGCACATGTTCGGCGAGGCGGGGCCTGCGAGC
GCGGCCACCGAGAATCGGACGGGGGTAGTCTCAAGCTGGCCGGCCTGCTCTGGTGCCTGGCCTCGCGCCG
CCGTGTATCGCCCCGCCCTGGGCGGCAAGGCTGGCCCGGTCGGCACCAGTTGCGTGAGCGGAAAGATGGC
CGCTTCCCGGCCCTGCTGCAGGGAGCTCAAAATGGAGGACGCGGCGCTCGGGAGAGCGGGCGGGTGAGTC
ACCCACACAAAGGAAAAGGGCCTTTCCGTCCTCAGCCGTCGCTTCATGTGACTCCACGGAGTACCGGGCG
CCGTCCAGGCACCTCGATTAGTTCTCGCGCTTTTGGAGTACGTCGTCTTTAGGTTGGGGGGAGGGGTTTT
ATGCGATGGAGTTTCCCCACACTGAGTGGGTGGAGACTGAAGTTAGGCCAGCTTGGCACTTGATGTAATT
CTCCTTGGAATTTGCCCTTTTTGAGTTTGGATCTTGGTTCATTCTCAAGCCTCAGACAGTGGTTCAAAGT
TTTTTTCTTCCATTTCAGGTGTCGTGAGCTAGCCCACCATGACCGAGTACAAGCCCACGGTGCGCCTCGC
CACCCGCGACGACGTCCCCCGGGCCGTACGCACCCTCGCCGCCGCGTTCGCCGACTACCCCGCCACGCGC
CACACCGTCGACCCGGACCGCCACATCGAGCGGGTCACCGAGCTGCAAGAACTCTTCCTCACGCGCGTCG
GGCTCGACATCGGCAAGGTGTGGGTCGCGGACGACGGCGCCGCGGTGGCGGTCTGGACCACGCCGGAGAG
CGTCGAAGCGGGGGCGGTGTTCGCCGAGATCGGCCCGCGCATGGCCGAGTTGAGCGGTTCCCGGCTGGCC
GCGCAGCAACAGATGGAAGGCCTCCTGGCGCCGCACCGGCCCAAGGAGCCCGCGTGGTTCCTGGCCACCG
TCGGCGTCTCGCCCGACCACCAGGGCAAGGGTCTGGGCAGCGCCGTCGTGCTCCCCGGAGTGGAGGCGGC
CGAGCGCGCCGGGGTGCCCGCCTTCCTGGAGACCTCCGCGCCCCGCAACCTCCCCTTCTACGAGCGGCTC
GGCTTCACCGTCACCGCCGACGTCGAGGTGCCCGAAGGACCGCGCACCTGGTGCATGACCCGCAAGCCCG
GTGCCGGATCGGGAGAGGGCAGAGGAAGTCTGCTAACATGCGGTGACGTCGAGGAGAATCCTGGCCCACC
GGTCGCCACCAGCGAGCTGATTAAGGAGAACATGCACATGAAGCTGTACATGGAGGGCACCGTGGACAAC
CATCACTTCAAGTGCACATCCGAGGGCGAAGGCAAGCCCTACGAGGGCACCCAGACCATGAGAATCAAGG
TGGTCGAGGGCGGCCCTCTCCCCTTCGCCTTCGACATCCTGGCTACTAGCTTCCTCTACGGCAGCAAGAC
CTTCATCAACCACACCCAGGGCATCCCCGACTTCTTCAAGCAGTCCTTCCCTGAGGGCTTCACATGGGAG
AGAGTCACCACATACGAAGACGGGGGCGTGCTGACCGCTACCCAGGACACCAGCCTCCAGGACGGCTGCC
TCATCTACAACGTCAAGATCAGAGGGGTGAACTTCACATCCAACGGCCCTGTGATGCAGAAGAAAACACT
CGGCTGGGAGGCCTTCACCGAGACGCTGTACCCCGCTGACGGCGGCCTGGAAGGCAGAAACGACATGGCC
CTGAAGCTCGTGGGCGGGAGCCATCTGATCGCAAACATCAAGACCACATATAGATCCAAGAAACCCGCTA
AGAACCTCAAGATGCCTGGCGTCTACTATGTGGACTACAGACTGGAAAGAATCAAGGAGGCCAACAACGA
GACCTACGTCGAGCAGCACGAGGTGGCAGTGGCCAGATACTGCGACCTCCCTAGCAAACTGGGGCACAAG
CTTAATTAAGAATTCGTCGAGGGACCTAATAACTTCGTATAGCATACATTATACGAAGTTATACATGTTT
AAGGGTTCCGGTTCCACTAGGTACAATTCGATATCAAGCTTATCGATAATCAACCTCTGGATTACAAAAT
TTGTGAAAGATTGACTGGTATTCTTAACTATGTTGCTCCTTTTACGCTATGTGGATACGCTGCTTTAATG
CCTTTGTATCATGCTATTGCTTCCCGTATGGCTTTCATTTTCTCCTCCTTGTATAAATCCTGGTTGCTGT
CTCTTTATGAGGAGTTGTGGCCCGTTGTCAGGCAACGTGGCGTGGTGTGCACTGTGTTTGCTGACGCAAC
CCCCACTGGTTGGGGCATTGCCACCACCTGTCAGCTCCTTTCCGGGACTTTCGCTTTCCCCCTCCCTATT
GCCACGGCGGAACTCATCGCCGCCTGCCTTGCCCGCTGCTGGACAGGGGCTCGGCTGTTGGGCACTGACA
ATTCCGTGGTGTTGTCGGGGAAATCATCGTCCTTTCCTTGGCTGCTCGCCTGTGTTGCCACCTGGATTCT
GCGCGGGACGTCCTTCTGCTACGTCCCTTCGGCCCTCAATCCAGCGGACCTTCCTTCCCGCGGCCTGCTG
CCGGCTCTGCGGCCTCTTCCGCGTCTTCGCCTTCGCCCTCAGACGAGTCGGATCTCCCTTTGGGCCGCCT
CCCCGCATCGATACCGTCGACCTCGATCGAGACCTAGAAAAACATGGAGCAATCACAAGTAGCAATACAG
CAGCTACCAATGCTGATTGTGCCTGGCTAGAAGCACAAGAGGAGGAGGAGGTGGGTTTTCCAGTCACACC
TCAGGTACCTTTAAGACCAATGACTTACAAGGCAGCTGTAGATCTTAGCCACTTTTTAAAAGAAAAGGGG
GGACTGGAAGGGCTAATTCACTCCCAACGAAGACAAGATATCCTTGATCTGTGGATCTACCACACACAAG
GCTACTTCCCTGATTGGCAGAACTACACACCAGGGCCAGGGATCAGATATCCACTGACCTTTGGATGGTG
CTACAAGCTAGTACCAGTTGAGCAAGAGAAGGTAGAAGAAGCCAATGAAGGAGAGAACACCCGCTTGTTA
CACCCTGTGAGCCTGCATGGGATGGATGACCCGGAGAGAGAAGTATTAGAGTGGAGGTTTGACAGCCGCC
TAGCATTTCATCACATGGCCCGAGAGCTGCATCCGGACTGTACTGGGTCTCTCTGGTTAGACCAGATCTG
AGCCTGGGAGCTCTCTGGCTAACTAGGGAACCCACTGCTTAAGCCTCAATAAAGCTTGCCTTGAGTGCTT
CAAGTAGTGTGTGCCCGTCTGTTGTGTGACTCTGGTAACTAGAGATCCCTCAGACCCTTTTAGTCAGTGT
GGAAAATCTCTAGCAGCATGTGAGCAAAAGGCCAGCAAAAGGCCAGGAACCGTAAAAAGGCCGCGTTGCT
GGCGTTTTTCCATAGGCTCCGCCCCCCTGACGAGCATCACAAAAATCGACGCTCAAGTCAGAGGTGGCGA
AACCCGACAGGACTATAAAGATACCAGGCGTTTCCCCCTGGAAGCTCCCTCGTGCGCTCTCCTGTTCCGA
CCCTGCCGCTTACCGGATACCTGTCCGCCTTTCTCCCTTCGGGAAGCGTGGCGCTTTCTCATAGCTCACG
CTGTAGGTATCTCAGTTCGGTGTAGGTCGTTCGCTCCAAGCTGGGCTGTGTGCACGAACCCCCCGTTCAG
CCCGACCGCTGCGCCTTATCCGGTAACTATCGTCTTGAGTCCAACCCGGTAAGACACGACTTATCGCCAC
TGGCAGCAGCCACTGGTAACAGGATTAGCAGAGCGAGGTATGTAGGCGGTGCTACAGAGTTCTTGAAGTG
GTGGCCTAACTACGGCTACACTAGAAGAACAGTATTTGGTATCTGCGCTCTGCTGAAGCCAGTTACCTTC
GGAAAAAGAGTTGGTAGCTCTTGATCCGGCAAACAAACCACCGCTGGTAGCGGTGGTTTTTTTGTTTGCA
AGCAGCAGATTACGCGCAGAAAAAAAGGATCTCAAGAAGATCCTTTGATCTTTTCTACGGGGTCTGACGC
TCAGTGGAACGAAAACTCACGTTAAGGGATTTTGGTCATGAGATTATCAAAAAGGATCTTCACCTAGATC
CTTTTAAATTAAAAATGAAGTTTTAAATCAATCTAAAGTATATATGAGTAAACTTGGTCTGACAGTTACC
AATGCTTAATCAGTGAGGCACCTATCTCAGCGATCTGTCTATTTCGTTCATCCATAGTTGCCTGACTCCC
CGTCGTGTAGATAACTACGATACGGGAGGGCTTACCATCTGGCCCCAGTGCTGCAATGATACCGCGAGAC
CCACGCTCACCGGCTCCAGATTTATCAGCAATAAACCAGCCAGCCGGAAGGGCCGAGCGCAGAAGTGGTC
CTGCAACTTTATCCGCCTCCATCCAGTCTATTAATTGTTGCCGGGAAGCTAGAGTAAGTAGTTCGCCAGT
TAATAGTTTGCGCAACGTTGTTGCCATTGCTACAGGCATCGTGGTGTCACGCTCGTCGTTTGGTATGGCT
TCATTCAGCTCCGGTTCCCAACGATCAAGGCGAGTTACATGATCCCCCATGTTGTGCAAAAAAGCGGTTA
GCTCCTTCGGTCCTCCGATCGTTGTCAGAAGTAAGTTGGCCGCAGTGTTATCACTCATGGTTATGGCAGC
ACTGCATAATTCTCTTACTGTCATGCCATCCGTAAGATGCTTTTCTGTGACTGGTGAGTACTCAACCAAG
TCATTCTGAGAATAGTGTATGCGGCGACCGAGTTGCTCTTGCCCGGCGTCAATACGGGATAATACCGCGC
CACATAGCAGAACTTTAAAAGTGCTCATCATTGGAAAACGTTCTTCGGGGCGAAAACTCTCAAGGATCTT
ACCGCTGTTGAGATCCAGTTCGATGTAACCCACTCGTGCACCCAACTGATCTTCAGCATCTTTTACTTTC
ACCAGCGTTTCTGGGTGAGCAAAAACAGGAAGGCAAAATGCCGCAAAAAAGGGAATAAGGGCGACACGGA
AATGTTGAATACTCATACTCTTCCTTTTTCAATATTATTGAAGCATTTATCAGGGTTATTGTCTCATGAG
CGGATACATATTTGAATGTATTTAGAAAAATAAACAAATAGGGGTTCCGCGCACATTTCCCCGAAAAGTG
CCACCTGACGTCGACGGATCGGGAGATCTCCCGATCCCCTATGGTGCACTCTCAGTACAATCTGCTCTGA
TGCCGCATAGTTAAGCCAGTATCTGCTCCCTGCTTGTGTGTTGGAGGTCGCTGAGTAGTGCGCGAGCAAA
ATTTAAGCTACAACAAGGCAAGGCTTGACCGACAATTGCATGAAGAATCTGCTTAGGGTTAGGCGTTTTG
CGCTGCTTCGCGATGTACGGGCCAGATATACGCGTTGACATTGATTATTGACTAGTTATTAATAGTAATC
AATTACGGGGTCATTAGTTCATAGCCCATATATGGAGTTCCGCGTTACATAACTTACGGTAAATGGCCCG
CCTGGCTGACCGCCCAACGACCCCCGCCCATTGACGTCAATAATGACGTATGTTCCCATAGTAACGCCAA
TAGGGACTTTCCATTGACGTCAATGGGTGGAGTATTTACGGTAAACTGCCCACTTGGCAGTACATCAAGT
GTATCATATGCCAAGTACGCCCCCTATTGACGTCAATGACGGTAAATGGCCCGCCTG
